Addgene plasmid #158102: pJWK_VD_01
Purpose: 5'UTR stem-loop luciferase reporter: 0kcal/mol
Depositing lab: Ted Dawson. Publication: Defects in mRNA Translation in LRRK2-Mutant hiPSC-Derived Dopaminergic Neurons Lead to Dysregulated Calcium Homeostasis. Kim JW, Yin X, Jhaldiyal A, Khan MR, Martin I, Xie Z, Perez-Rosello T, Kumar M, Abalde-Atristain L, Xu J, Chen L, Eacker SM, Surmeier DJ, Ingolia NT, Dawson TM, Dawson VL. Cell Stem Cell. 2020 Oct 1;27(4):633-645.e7. doi: 10.1016/j.stem.2020.08.002. Epub 2020 Aug 25. PubMed 32846140.
Backbone
  Vector backbone: pGL4.53(luc2/PGK)
  Backbone manufacturer: Promega
  Backbone size w/o insert (bp): 4716
  Total vector size (bp): 4827
  Vector type: Mammalian Expression, Luciferase
Growth in bacteria
  Bacterial resistance: Ampicillin, 100 μg/mL
  Growth temperature: 37°C
  Growth strain: DH5alpha
  Copy number: Unknown
Gene/Insert
  Gene/Insert name: 5'UTR synthetic stem-loop 0kcal/mol
  Species: Synthetic
  Insert size (bp): 101
  Promoter: PGK
  Cloning method: Gibson Cloning
  Sequencing primers: 5′ AAACGGAAGCCGCACGTC
Terms and licenses: Academic/Nonprofit Terms; Industry Terms: Not Available to Industry
How to cite: pJWK_VD_01 was a gift from Ted Dawson (Addgene plasmid # 158102 ; http://n2t.net/addgene:158102 ; RRID:Addgene_158102)
