[The description below was written by a language model from this plasmid's Addgene catalogue record and pLannotate feature annotations shown in this document.]
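Description:
pJWK_VD_01 is a mammalian luciferase reporter plasmid built on the pGL4.53(luc2/PGK) backbone and designed to test how secondary structure in an mRNA 5' untranslated region affects translation. It is propagated in E. coli through a high-copy ColE1/pUC-type origin and selected with ampicillin via the β-lactamase gene. No mammalian selection marker is annotated, so the plasmid appears suited to transient transfection. Short fragments annotated as SV40 large T antigen and a tetracycline resistance gene are backbone remnants rather than functional genes.

The expression unit consists of the human phosphoglycerate kinase 1 (PGK) promoter driving the synthetic luc2 version of firefly luciferase, terminated by an SV40 polyadenylation signal. A 101 bp synthetic 5'UTR element, introduced by Gibson cloning, is recorded as the insert. It is not annotated as a feature, but it presumably lies in the unannotated gap between the end of the promoter and the start of the luciferase coding sequence. This version is designated 0 kcal/mol, suggesting a leader with no predicted stem-loop stability, which would make it the unstructured baseline for a series with more stable stem-loops, although the record does not describe the other members. Upstream of the promoter, a synthetic poly(A) signal and an RNA polymerase II pause site from the human α2 globin gene limit read-through transcription from the backbone, reducing background signal.

The associated publication concerns mRNA translation defects in LRRK2-mutant human iPSC-derived dopaminergic neurons, consistent with using luciferase output to measure translation of mRNAs with differently structured 5'UTRs. The depositor sequence (4,827 nt) and the repository's sequencing result (4,823 nt) carry identical annotations, differing by four nucleotides located between the promoter and the luciferase start.
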