Features (pLannotate 1.2.2; 10 found; start..end, strand, type, name):
     32..541     +  promoter       hPGK promoter: human phosphoglycerate kinase 1 promoter
    688..2340    +  CDS            luciferase: firefly luciferase synthetic luc2 version of the luciferase gene
   2381..2502    -  polyA_signal   SV40 poly(A) signal: SV40 polyadenylation signal
   2525..2593    -  CDS            large T antigen (fragment): large T antigen from SV40 (simian virus 40)
   2609..2741    +  CDS            TcR (fragment): tetracycline efflux protein; tet; confers resistance to tetracycline
   2921..3509    -  rep_origin     ori: high-copy-number ColE1/pMB1/pBR322/pUC origin of replication
   3709..4569    -  CDS            AmpR: β-lactamase confers resistance to ampicillin, carbenicillin, and related antibiotics
   4570..4611    -  promoter       AmpR promoter (fragment): bla
   4674..4722    +  polyA_signal   poly(A) signal: synthetic polyadenylation signal
   4736..4827    +  misc_feature   pause site: RNA polymerase II transcriptional pause signal from the human α2 globin gene
>Addgene plasmid #158102 | pJWK_VD_01 | depositor full sequence | sequence record 305112 | pJWK_VD_01 sequence 4827 bps
GGCCTAACTGGCCGGTACCTGAGTCTTCCACGGGGTTGGGGTTGCGCCTTTTCCAAGGCAGCCCTGGGTT
TGCGCAGGGACGCGGCTGCTCTGGGCGTGGTTCCGGGAAACGCAGCGGCGCCGACCCTGGGTCTCGCACA
TTCTTCACGTCCGTTCGCAGCGTCACCCGGATCTTCGCCGCTACCCTTGTGGGCCCCCCGGCGACGCTTC
CTCGTCCGCCCCTAAGTCGGGAAGGTTCCTTGCGGTTCGCGGCGTGCCGGACGTGACAAACGGAAGCCGC
ACGTCTCACTAGTACCCTCGCAGACGGACAGCGCCAGGGAGCAATGGCAGCGCGCCGACCGCGATGGGCT
GTGGCCAATAGCGGCTGCTCAGCAGGGCGCGCCGAGAGCAGCGGCCGGGAAGGGGCGGTGCGGGAGGCGG
GGTGTGGGGCGGTAGTGTGGGCCCTGTTCCTGCCCGCGCGGTGTTCCGCATTCTGCAAGCCTCCGGAGCG
CACGTCGGCAGTCGGCTCCCTCGTTGACCGAATCACCGACCTCTCTCCCCAAAGCTTGGCAATCCGGTAC
TGTTGGTAAAGCCACCACGGAAGATCACAACTATACCTAAGCATCACCTCTACAACTACGATCACCACTA
TAAAGATCACAACTATACCTAAGCATCACCTCTACAACTACGATCACCACTCCACGGATGGAAGATGCCA
AAAACATTAAGAAGGGCCCAGCGCCATTCTACCCACTCGAAGACGGGACCGCCGGCGAGCAGCTGCACAA
AGCCATGAAGCGCTACGCCCTGGTGCCCGGCACCATCGCCTTTACCGACGCACATATCGAGGTGGACATT
ACCTACGCCGAGTACTTCGAGATGAGCGTTCGGCTGGCAGAAGCTATGAAGCGCTATGGGCTGAATACAA
ACCATCGGATCGTGGTGTGCAGCGAGAATAGCTTGCAGTTCTTCATGCCCGTGTTGGGTGCCCTGTTCAT
CGGTGTGGCTGTGGCCCCAGCTAACGACATCTACAACGAGCGCGAGCTGCTGAACAGCATGGGCATCAGC
CAGCCCACCGTCGTATTCGTGAGCAAGAAAGGGCTGCAAAAGATCCTCAACGTGCAAAAGAAGCTACCGA
TCATACAAAAGATCATCATCATGGATAGCAAGACCGACTACCAGGGCTTCCAAAGCATGTACACCTTCGT
GACTTCCCATTTGCCACCCGGCTTCAACGAGTACGACTTCGTGCCCGAGAGCTTCGACCGGGACAAAACC
ATCGCCCTGATCATGAACAGTAGTGGCAGTACCGGATTGCCCAAGGGCGTAGCCCTACCGCACCGCACCG
CTTGTGTCCGATTCAGTCATGCCCGCGACCCCATCTTCGGCAACCAGATCATCCCCGACACCGCTATCCT
CAGCGTGGTGCCATTTCACCACGGCTTCGGCATGTTCACCACGCTGGGCTACTTGATCTGCGGCTTTCGG
GTCGTGCTCATGTACCGCTTCGAGGAGGAGCTATTCTTGCGCAGCTTGCAAGACTATAAGATTCAATCTG
CCCTGCTGGTGCCCACACTATTTAGCTTCTTCGCTAAGAGCACTCTCATCGACAAGTACGACCTAAGCAA
CTTGCACGAGATCGCCAGCGGCGGGGCGCCGCTCAGCAAGGAGGTAGGTGAGGCCGTGGCCAAACGCTTC
CACCTACCAGGCATCCGCCAGGGCTACGGCCTGACAGAAACAACCAGCGCCATTCTGATCACCCCCGAAG
GGGACGACAAGCCTGGCGCAGTAGGCAAGGTGGTGCCCTTCTTCGAGGCTAAGGTGGTGGACTTGGACAC
CGGTAAGACACTGGGTGTGAACCAGCGCGGCGAGCTGTGCGTCCGTGGCCCCATGATCATGAGCGGCTAC
GTTAACAACCCCGAGGCTACAAACGCTCTCATCGACAAGGACGGCTGGCTGCACAGCGGCGACATCGCCT
ACTGGGACGAGGACGAGCACTTCTTCATCGTGGACCGGCTGAAGAGCCTGATCAAATACAAGGGCTACCA
GGTAGCCCCAGCCGAACTGGAGAGCATCCTGCTGCAACACCCCAACATCTTCGACGCCGGGGTCGCCGGC
CTGCCCGACGACGATGCCGGCGAGCTGCCCGCCGCAGTCGTCGTGCTGGAACACGGTAAAACCATGACCG
AGAAGGAGATCGTGGACTATGTGGCCAGCCAGGTTACAACCGCCAAGAAGCTGCGCGGTGGTGTTGTGTT
CGTGGACGAGGTGCCTAAAGGACTGACCGGCAAGTTGGACGCCCGCAAGATCCGCGAGATTCTCATTAAG
GCCAAGAAGGGCGGCAAGATCGCCGTGTAATTCTAGAGTCGGGGCGGCCGGCCGCTTCGAGCAGACATGA
TAAGATACATTGATGAGTTTGGACAAACCACAACTAGAATGCAGTGAAAAAAATGCTTTATTTGTGAAAT
TTGTGATGCTATTGCTTTATTTGTAACCATTATAAGCTGCAATAAACAAGTTAACAACAACAATTGCATT
CATTTTATGTTTCAGGTTCAGGGGGAGGTGTGGGAGGTTTTTTAAAGCAAGTAAAACCTCTACAAATGTG
GTAAAATCGATAAGGATCCGTCGACCGATGCCCTTGAGAGCCTTCAACCCAGTCAGCTCCTTCCGGTGGG
CGCGGGGCATGACTATCGTCGCCGCACTTATGACTGTCTTCTTTATCATGCAACTCGTAGGACAGGTGCC
GGCAGCGCTCTTCCGCTTCCTCGCTCACTGACTCGCTGCGCTCGGTCGTTCGGCTGCGGCGAGCGGTATC
AGCTCACTCAAAGGCGGTAATACGGTTATCCACAGAATCAGGGGATAACGCAGGAAAGAACATGTGAGCA
AAAGGCCAGCAAAAGGCCAGGAACCGTAAAAAGGCCGCGTTGCTGGCGTTTTTCCATAGGCTCCGCCCCC
CTGACGAGCATCACAAAAATCGACGCTCAAGTCAGAGGTGGCGAAACCCGACAGGACTATAAAGATACCA
GGCGTTTCCCCCTGGAAGCTCCCTCGTGCGCTCTCCTGTTCCGACCCTGCCGCTTACCGGATACCTGTCC
GCCTTTCTCCCTTCGGGAAGCGTGGCGCTTTCTCATAGCTCACGCTGTAGGTATCTCAGTTCGGTGTAGG
TCGTTCGCTCCAAGCTGGGCTGTGTGCACGAACCCCCCGTTCAGCCCGACCGCTGCGCCTTATCCGGTAA
CTATCGTCTTGAGTCCAACCCGGTAAGACACGACTTATCGCCACTGGCAGCAGCCACTGGTAACAGGATT
AGCAGAGCGAGGTATGTAGGCGGTGCTACAGAGTTCTTGAAGTGGTGGCCTAACTACGGCTACACTAGAA
GAACAGTATTTGGTATCTGCGCTCTGCTGAAGCCAGTTACCTTCGGAAAAAGAGTTGGTAGCTCTTGATC
CGGCAAACAAACCACCGCTGGTAGCGGTGGTTTTTTTGTTTGCAAGCAGCAGATTACGCGCAGAAAAAAA
GGATCTCAAGAAGATCCTTTGATCTTTTCTACGGGGTCTGACGCTCAGTGGAACGAAAACTCACGTTAAG
GGATTTTGGTCATGAGATTATCAAAAAGGATCTTCACCTAGATCCTTTTAAATTAAAAATGAAGTTTTAA
ATCAATCTAAAGTATATATGAGTAAACTTGGTCTGACAGCGGCCGCAAATGCTAAACCACTGCAGTGGTT
ACCAGTGCTTGATCAGTGAGGCACCGATCTCAGCGATCTGCCTATTTCGTTCGTCCATAGTGGCCTGACT
CCCCGTCGTGTAGATCACTACGATTCGTGAGGGCTTACCATCAGGCCCCAGCGCAGCAATGATGCCGCGA
GAGCCGCGTTCACCGGCCCCCGATTTGTCAGCAATGAACCAGCCAGCAGGGAGGGCCGAGCGAAGAAGTG
GTCCTGCTACTTTGTCCGCCTCCATCCAGTCTATGAGCTGCTGTCGTGATGCTAGAGTAAGAAGTTCGCC
AGTGAGTAGTTTCCGAAGAGTTGTGGCCATTGCTACTGGCATCGTGGTATCACGCTCGTCGTTCGGTATG
GCTTCGTTCAACTCTGGTTCCCAGCGGTCAAGCCGGGTCACATGATCACCCATATTATGAAGAAATGCAG
TCAGCTCCTTAGGGCCTCCGATCGTTGTCAGAAGTAAGTTGGCCGCGGTGTTGTCGCTCATGGTAATGGC
AGCACTACACAATTCTCTTACCGTCATGCCATCCGTAAGATGCTTTTCCGTGACCGGCGAGTACTCAACC
AAGTCGTTTTGTGAGTAGTGTATACGGCGACCAAGCTGCTCTTGCCCGGCGTCTATACGGGACAACACCG
CGCCACATAGCAGTACTTTGAAAGTGCTCATCATCGGGAATCGTTCTTCGGGGCGGAAAGACTCAAGGAT
CTTGCCGCTATTGAGATCCAGTTCGATATAGCCCACTCTTGCACCCAGTTGATCTTCAGCATCTTTTACT
TTCACCAGCGTTTCGGGGTGTGCAAAAACAGGCAAGCAAAATGCCGCAAAGAAGGGAATGAGTGCGACAC
GAAAATGTTGGATGCTCATACTCGTCCTTTTTCAATATTATTGAAGCATTTATCAGGGTTACTAGTACGT
CTCTCAAGGATAAGTAAGTAATATTAAGGTACGGGAGGTATTGGACAGGCCGCAATAAAATATCTTTATT
TTCATTACATCTGTGTGTTGGTTTTTTGTGTGAATCGATAGTACTAACATACGCTCTCCATCAAAACAAA
ACGAAACAAAACAAACTAGCAAAATAGGCTGTCCCCAGTGCAAGTGCAGGTGCCAGAACATTTCTCT
