Features (pLannotate 1.2.2; 10 found; start..end, strand, type, name):
     32..541     +  promoter       hPGK promoter: human phosphoglycerate kinase 1 promoter
    684..2336    +  CDS            luciferase: firefly luciferase synthetic luc2 version of the luciferase gene
   2377..2498    -  polyA_signal   SV40 poly(A) signal: SV40 polyadenylation signal
   2521..2589    -  CDS            large T antigen (fragment): large T antigen from SV40 (simian virus 40)
   2605..2737    +  CDS            TcR (fragment): tetracycline efflux protein; tet; confers resistance to tetracycline
   2917..3505    -  rep_origin     ori: high-copy-number ColE1/pMB1/pBR322/pUC origin of replication
   3705..4565    -  CDS            AmpR: β-lactamase confers resistance to ampicillin, carbenicillin, and related antibiotics
   4566..4607    -  promoter       AmpR promoter (fragment): bla
   4670..4718    +  polyA_signal   poly(A) signal: synthetic polyadenylation signal
   4732..4823    +  misc_feature   pause site: RNA polymerase II transcriptional pause signal from the human α2 globin gene
>Addgene plasmid #158102 | pJWK_VD_01 | addgene full sequence | sequence record 308741 | Addgene NGS Result
GGCCTAACTGGCCGGTACCTGAGTCTTCCACGGGGTTGGGGTTGCGCCTTTTCCAAGGCAGCCCTGGGTT
TGCGCAGGGACGCGGCTGCTCTGGGCGTGGTTCCGGGAAACGCAGCGGCGCCGACCCTGGGTCTCGCACA
TTCTTCACGTCCGTTCGCAGCGTCACCCGGATCTTCGCCGCTACCCTTGTGGGCCCCCCGGCGACGCTTC
CTCGTCCGCCCCTAAGTCGGGAAGGTTCCTTGCGGTTCGCGGCGTGCCGGACGTGACAAACGGAAGCCGC
ACGTCTCACTAGTACCCTCGCAGACGGACAGCGCCAGGGAGCAATGGCAGCGCGCCGACCGCGATGGGCT
GTGGCCAATAGCGGCTGCTCAGCAGGGCGCGCCGAGAGCAGCGGCCGGGAAGGGGCGGTGCGGGAGGCGG
GGTGTGGGGCGGTAGTGTGGGCCCTGTTCCTGCCCGCGCGGTGTTCCGCATTCTGCAAGCCTCCGGAGCG
CACGTCGGCAGTCGGCTCCCTCGTTGACCGAATCACCGACCTCTCTCCCCAAAGCTTGGCAATCCGGTAC
TGTTGGTAAAGCCACCACGGAAGATCACAACTATACCTAAGCATCACCTCTACAACTACGATCACCACTA
TAAAGATCACAACTATACCTAAGCATCACCTCTACAACTACGATCACCACTCCATGGAAGATGCCAAAAA
CATTAAGAAGGGCCCAGCGCCATTCTACCCACTCGAAGACGGGACCGCCGGCGAGCAGCTGCACAAAGCC
ATGAAGCGCTACGCCCTGGTGCCCGGCACCATCGCCTTTACCGACGCACATATCGAGGTGGACATTACCT
ACGCCGAGTACTTCGAGATGAGCGTTCGGCTGGCAGAAGCTATGAAGCGCTATGGGCTGAATACAAACCA
TCGGATCGTGGTGTGCAGCGAGAATAGCTTGCAGTTCTTCATGCCCGTGTTGGGTGCCCTGTTCATCGGT
GTGGCTGTGGCCCCAGCTAACGACATCTACAACGAGCGCGAGCTGCTGAACAGCATGGGCATCAGCCAGC
CCACCGTCGTATTCGTGAGCAAGAAAGGGCTGCAAAAGATCCTCAACGTGCAAAAGAAGCTACCGATCAT
ACAAAAGATCATCATCATGGATAGCAAGACCGACTACCAGGGCTTCCAAAGCATGTACACCTTCGTGACT
TCCCATTTGCCACCCGGCTTCAACGAGTACGACTTCGTGCCCGAGAGCTTCGACCGGGACAAAACCATCG
CCCTGATCATGAACAGTAGTGGCAGTACCGGATTGCCCAAGGGCGTAGCCCTACCGCACCGCACCGCTTG
TGTCCGATTCAGTCATGCCCGCGACCCCATCTTCGGCAACCAGATCATCCCCGACACCGCTATCCTCAGC
GTGGTGCCATTTCACCACGGCTTCGGCATGTTCACCACGCTGGGCTACTTGATCTGCGGCTTTCGGGTCG
TGCTCATGTACCGCTTCGAGGAGGAGCTATTCTTGCGCAGCTTGCAAGACTATAAGATTCAATCTGCCCT
GCTGGTGCCCACACTATTTAGCTTCTTCGCTAAGAGCACTCTCATCGACAAGTACGACCTAAGCAACTTG
CACGAGATCGCCAGCGGCGGGGCGCCGCTCAGCAAGGAGGTAGGTGAGGCCGTGGCCAAACGCTTCCACC
TACCAGGCATCCGCCAGGGCTACGGCCTGACAGAAACAACCAGCGCCATTCTGATCACCCCCGAAGGGGA
CGACAAGCCTGGCGCAGTAGGCAAGGTGGTGCCCTTCTTCGAGGCTAAGGTGGTGGACTTGGACACCGGT
AAGACACTGGGTGTGAACCAGCGCGGCGAGCTGTGCGTCCGTGGCCCCATGATCATGAGCGGCTACGTTA
ACAACCCCGAGGCTACAAACGCTCTCATCGACAAGGACGGCTGGCTGCACAGCGGCGACATCGCCTACTG
GGACGAGGACGAGCACTTCTTCATCGTGGACCGGCTGAAGAGCCTGATCAAATACAAGGGCTACCAGGTA
GCCCCAGCCGAACTGGAGAGCATCCTGCTGCAACACCCCAACATCTTCGACGCCGGGGTCGCCGGCCTGC
CCGACGACGATGCCGGCGAGCTGCCCGCCGCAGTCGTCGTGCTGGAACACGGTAAAACCATGACCGAGAA
GGAGATCGTGGACTATGTGGCCAGCCAGGTTACAACCGCCAAGAAGCTGCGCGGTGGTGTTGTGTTCGTG
GACGAGGTGCCTAAAGGACTGACCGGCAAGTTGGACGCCCGCAAGATCCGCGAGATTCTCATTAAGGCCA
AGAAGGGCGGCAAGATCGCCGTGTAATTCTAGAGTCGGGGCGGCCGGCCGCTTCGAGCAGACATGATAAG
ATACATTGATGAGTTTGGACAAACCACAACTAGAATGCAGTGAAAAAAATGCTTTATTTGTGAAATTTGT
GATGCTATTGCTTTATTTGTAACCATTATAAGCTGCAATAAACAAGTTAACAACAACAATTGCATTCATT
TTATGTTTCAGGTTCAGGGGGAGGTGTGGGAGGTTTTTTAAAGCAAGTAAAACCTCTACAAATGTGGTAA
AATCGATAAGGATCCGTCGACCGATGCCCTTGAGAGCCTTCAACCCAGTCAGCTCCTTCCGGTGGGCGCG
GGGCATGACTATCGTCGCCGCACTTATGACTGTCTTCTTTATCATGCAACTCGTAGGACAGGTGCCGGCA
GCGCTCTTCCGCTTCCTCGCTCACTGACTCGCTGCGCTCGGTCGTTCGGCTGCGGCGAGCGGTATCAGCT
CACTCAAAGGCGGTAATACGGTTATCCACAGAATCAGGGGATAACGCAGGAAAGAACATGTGAGCAAAAG
GCCAGCAAAAGGCCAGGAACCGTAAAAAGGCCGCGTTGCTGGCGTTTTTCCATAGGCTCCGCCCCCCTGA
CGAGCATCACAAAAATCGACGCTCAAGTCAGAGGTGGCGAAACCCGACAGGACTATAAAGATACCAGGCG
TTTCCCCCTGGAAGCTCCCTCGTGCGCTCTCCTGTTCCGACCCTGCCGCTTACCGGATACCTGTCCGCCT
TTCTCCCTTCGGGAAGCGTGGCGCTTTCTCATAGCTCACGCTGTAGGTATCTCAGTTCGGTGTAGGTCGT
TCGCTCCAAGCTGGGCTGTGTGCACGAACCCCCCGTTCAGCCCGACCGCTGCGCCTTATCCGGTAACTAT
CGTCTTGAGTCCAACCCGGTAAGACACGACTTATCGCCACTGGCAGCAGCCACTGGTAACAGGATTAGCA
GAGCGAGGTATGTAGGCGGTGCTACAGAGTTCTTGAAGTGGTGGCCTAACTACGGCTACACTAGAAGAAC
AGTATTTGGTATCTGCGCTCTGCTGAAGCCAGTTACCTTCGGAAAAAGAGTTGGTAGCTCTTGATCCGGC
AAACAAACCACCGCTGGTAGCGGTGGTTTTTTTGTTTGCAAGCAGCAGATTACGCGCAGAAAAAAAGGAT
CTCAAGAAGATCCTTTGATCTTTTCTACGGGGTCTGACGCTCAGTGGAACGAAAACTCACGTTAAGGGAT
TTTGGTCATGAGATTATCAAAAAGGATCTTCACCTAGATCCTTTTAAATTAAAAATGAAGTTTTAAATCA
ATCTAAAGTATATATGAGTAAACTTGGTCTGACAGCGGCCGCAAATGCTAAACCACTGCAGTGGTTACCA
GTGCTTGATCAGTGAGGCACCGATCTCAGCGATCTGCCTATTTCGTTCGTCCATAGTGGCCTGACTCCCC
GTCGTGTAGATCACTACGATTCGTGAGGGCTTACCATCAGGCCCCAGCGCAGCAATGATGCCGCGAGAGC
CGCGTTCACCGGCCCCCGATTTGTCAGCAATGAACCAGCCAGCAGGGAGGGCCGAGCGAAGAAGTGGTCC
TGCTACTTTGTCCGCCTCCATCCAGTCTATGAGCTGCTGTCGTGATGCTAGAGTAAGAAGTTCGCCAGTG
AGTAGTTTCCGAAGAGTTGTGGCCATTGCTACTGGCATCGTGGTATCACGCTCGTCGTTCGGTATGGCTT
CGTTCAACTCTGGTTCCCAGCGGTCAAGCCGGGTCACATGATCACCCATATTATGAAGAAATGCAGTCAG
CTCCTTAGGGCCTCCGATCGTTGTCAGAAGTAAGTTGGCCGCGGTGTTGTCGCTCATGGTAATGGCAGCA
CTACACAATTCTCTTACCGTCATGCCATCCGTAAGATGCTTTTCCGTGACCGGCGAGTACTCAACCAAGT
CGTTTTGTGAGTAGTGTATACGGCGACCAAGCTGCTCTTGCCCGGCGTCTATACGGGACAACACCGCGCC
ACATAGCAGTACTTTGAAAGTGCTCATCATCGGGAATCGTTCTTCGGGGCGGAAAGACTCAAGGATCTTG
CCGCTATTGAGATCCAGTTCGATATAGCCCACTCTTGCACCCAGTTGATCTTCAGCATCTTTTACTTTCA
CCAGCGTTTCGGGGTGTGCAAAAACAGGCAAGCAAAATGCCGCAAAGAAGGGAATGAGTGCGACACGAAA
ATGTTGGATGCTCATACTCGTCCTTTTTCAATATTATTGAAGCATTTATCAGGGTTACTAGTACGTCTCT
CAAGGATAAGTAAGTAATATTAAGGTACGGGAGGTATTGGACAGGCCGCAATAAAATATCTTTATTTTCA
TTACATCTGTGTGTTGGTTTTTTGTGTGAATCGATAGTACTAACATACGCTCTCCATCAAAACAAAACGA
AACAAAACAAACTAGCAAAATAGGCTGTCCCCAGTGCAAGTGCAGGTGCCAGAACATTTCTCT
